>Addgene plasmid #41600 | pFA6a-3HA-His3MX6 | depositor full sequence | sequence record 55634 | pFA6a-3HA-His3MX6 sequence 4163 bps
ACGCGGCCGCCAGCTGAAGCTTCGTACGCTGCAGGTCGACGGATCCCCGGGTTAATTAACATCTTTTACC
CATACGATGTTCCTGACTATGCGGGCTATCCGTATGACGTCCCGGACTATGCAGGATCCTATCCATATGA
CGTTCCAGATTACGCTGCTCAGTGCTGAGGCGCGCCACTTCTAAATAAGCGAATTTCTTATGATTTATGA
TTTTTATTATTAAATAAGTTATAAAAAAAATAAGTGTATACAAATTTTAAAGTGACTCTTAGGTTTTAAA
ACGAAAATTCTTATTCTTGAGTAACTCTTTCCTGTAGGTCAGGTTGCTTTCTCAGGTATAGTATGAGGTC
GCTCTTATTGACCACACCTCTACCGGCAGATCCGCTAGGGATAACAGGGTAATATAGATCTGTTTAGCTT
GCCTCGTCCCCGCCGGGTCACCCGGCCAGCGACATGGAGGCCCAGAATACCCTCCTTGACAGTCTTGACG
TGCGCAGCTCAGGGGCATGATGTGACTGTCGCCCGTACATTTAGCCCATACATCCCCATGTATAATCATT
TGCATCCATACATTTTGATGGCCGCACGGCGCGAAGCAAAAATTACGGCTCCTCGCTGCAGACCTGCGAG
CAGGGAAACGCTCCCCTCACAGACGCGTTGAATTGTCCCCACGCCGCGCCCCTGTAGAGAAATATAAAAG
GTTAGGATTTGCCACTGAGGTTCTTCTTTCATATACTTCCTTTTAAAATCTTGCTAGGATACAGTTCTCA
CATCACATCCGAACATAAACAACCATGGCAGAACCAGCCCAAAAAAAGCAAAAACAAACTGTTCAGGAGC
GCAAGGCGTTTATCTCCCGTATCACTAATGAAACTAAAATTCAAATCGCTATTTCGCTGAATGGTGGTTA
TATTCAAATAAAAGATTCGATTCTTCCTGCAAAGAAGGATGACGATGTAGCTTCCCAAGCTACTCAGTCA
CAGGTCATCGATATTCACACAGGTGTTGGCTTTTTGGATCATATGATCCATGCGTTGGCAAAACACTCTG
GTTGGTCTCTTATTGTTGAATGTATCGGTGACCTGCACATTGACGATCACCATACTACCGAAGATTGCGG
TATCGCATTAGGGCAAGCGTTCAAAGAAGCAATGGGTGCTGTCCGTGGTGTAAAAAGATTCGGTACTGGG
TTCGCACCATTGGATGAGGCGCTATCACGTGCCGTAGTCGATTTATCTAATAGACCATTTGCTGTAATCG
ACCTTGGATTGAAGAGAGAGATGATTGGTGATTTATCCACTGAAATGATTCCACACTTTTTGGAAAGTTT
CGCGGAGGCGGCCAGAATTACTTTGCATGTTGATTGTCTGAGAGGTTTCAACGATCACCACAGAAGTGAG
AGTGCGTTCAAGGCTTTGGCTGTTGCCATAAGAGAAGCTATTTCTAGCAATGGCACCAATGACGTTCCCT
CAACCAAAGGTGTTTTGATGTGAAGTACTGACAATAAAAAGATTCTTGTTTTCAAGAACTTGTCATTTGT
ATAGTTTTTTTATATTGTAGTTGTTCTATTTTAATCAAATGTTAGCGTGATTTATATTTTTTTTCGCCTC
GACATCATCTGCCCAGATGCGAAGTTAAGTGCGCAGAAAGTAATATCATGCGTCAATCGTATGTGAATGC
TGGTCGCTATACTGCTGTCGATTCGATACTAACGCCGCCATCCAGTTTAAACGAGCTCGAATTCATCGAT
GATATCAGATCCACTAGTGGCCTATGCGGCCGCGGATCTGCCGGTCTCCCTATAGTGAGTCGTATTAATT
TCGATAAGCCAGGTTAACCTGCATTAATGAATCGGCCAACGCGCGGGGAGAGGCGGTTTGCGTATTGGGC
GCTCTTCCGCTTCCTCGCTCACTGACTCGCTGCGCTCGGTCGTTCGGCTGCGGCGAGCGGTATCAGCTCA
CTCAAAGGCGGTAATACGGTTATCCACAGAATCAGGGGATAACGCAGGAAAGAACATGTGAGCAAAAGGC
CAGCAAAAGGCCAGGAACCGTAAAAAGGCCGCGTTGCTGGCGTTTTTCCATAGGCTCCGCCCCCCTGACG
AGCATCACAAAAATCGACGCTCAAGTCAGAGGTGGCGAAACCCGACAGGACTATAAAGATACCAGGCGTT
TCCCCCTGGAAGCTCCCTCGTGCGCTCTCCTGTTCCGACCCTGCCGCTTACCGGATACCTGTCCGCCTTT
CTCCCTTCGGGAAGCGTGGCGCTTTCTCAATGCTCACGCTGTAGGTATCTCAGTTCGGTGTAGGTCGTTC
GCTCCAAGCTGGGCTGTGTGCACGAACCCCCCGTTCAGCCCGACCGCTGCGCCTTATCCGGTAACTATCG
TCTTGAGTCCAACCCGGTAAGACACGACTTATCGCCACTGGCAGCAGCCACTGGTAACAGGATTAGCAGA
GCGAGGTATGTAGGCGGTGCTACAGAGTTCTTGAAGTGGTGGCCTAACTACGGCTACACTAGAAGGACAG
TATTTGGTATCTGCGCTCTGCTGAAGCCAGTTACCTTCGGAAAAAGAGTTGGTAGCTCTTGATCCGGCAA
ACAAACCACCGCTGGTAGCGGTGGTTTTTTTGTTTGCAAGCAGCAGATTACGCGCAGAAAAAAAGGATCT
CAAGAAGATCCTTTGATCTTTTCTACGGGGTCTGACGCTCAGTGGAACGAAAACTCACGTTAAGGGATTT
TGGTCATGAGATTATCAAAAAGGATCTTCACCTAGATCCTTTTAAATTAAAAATGAAGTTTTAAATCAAT
CTAAAGTATATATGAGTAAACTTGGTCTGACAGTTACCAATGCTTAATCAGTGAGGCACCTATCTCAGCG
ATCTGTCTATTTCGTTCATCCATAGTTGCCTGACTCCCCGTCGTGTAGATAACTACGATACGGGAGGGCT
TACCATCTGGCCCCAGTGCTGCAATGATACCGCGAGACCCACGCTCACCGGCTCCAGATTTATCAGCAAT
AAACCAGCCAGCCGGAAGGGCCGAGCGCAGAAGTGGTCCTGCAACTTTATCCGCCTCCATCCAGTCTATT
AATTGTTGCCGGGAAGCTAGAGTAAGTAGTTCGCCAGTTAATAGTTTGCGCAACGTTGTTGCCATTGCTA
CAGGCATCGTGGTGTCACGCTCGTCGTTTGGTATGGCTTCATTCAGCTCCGGTTCCCAACGATCAAGGCG
AGTTACATGATCCCCCATGTTGTGCAAAAAAGCGGTTAGCTCCTTCGGTCCTCCGATCGTTGTCAGAAGT
AAGTTGGCCGCAGTGTTATCACTCATGGTTATGGCAGCACTGCATAATTCTCTTACTGTCATGCCATCCG
TAAGATGCTTTTCTGTGACTGGTGAGTACTCAACCAAGTCATTCTGAGAATAGTGTATGCGGCGACCGAG
TTGCTCTTGCCCGGCGTCAATACGGGATAATACCGCGCCACATAGCAGAACTTTAAAAGTGCTCATCATT
GGAAAACGTTCTTCGGGGCGAAAACTCTCAAGGATCTTACCGCTGTTGAGATCCAGTTCGATGTAACCCA
CTCGTGCACCCAACTGATCTTCAGCATCTTTTACTTTCACCAGCGTTTCTGGGTGAGCAAAAACAGGAAG
GCAAAATGCCGCAAAAAAGGGAATAAGGGCGACACGGAAATGTTGAATACTCATACTCTTCCTTTTTCAA
TATTATTGAAGCATTTATCAGGGTTATTGTCTCATGAGCGGATACATATTTGAATGTATTTAGAAAAATA
AACAAATAGGGGTTCCGCGCACATTTCCCCGAAAAGTGCCACCTGACGTCTAAGAAACCATTATTATCAT
GACATTAACCTATAAAAATAGGCGTATCACGAGGCCCTTTCGTCTCGCGCGTTTCGGTGATGACGGTGAA
AACCTCTGACACATGCAGCTCCCGGAGACGGTCACAGCTTGTCTGTAAGCGGATGCCGGGAGCAGACAAG
CCCGTCAGGGCGCGTCAGCGGGTGTTGGCGGGTGTCGGGGCTGGCTTAACTATGCGGCATCAGAGCAGAT
TGTACTGAGAGTGCACCATATGGACATATTGTCGTTAGAACGCGGCTACAATTAATACATAACCTTATGT
ATCATACACATACGATTTAGGTGACACTATAGA
Features (pLannotate 1.2.2; 13 found; start..end, strand, type, name):
     67..156     +  CDS            3xHA: three tandem HA epitope tags
    189..376     +  terminator     ADH1 terminator: S. cerevisiae ADH1; transcription terminator for the S. cerevisiae alcohol dehydrogenase 1 (ADH1) gene
    451..794     +  promoter       TEF promoter: Ashbya gossypii TEF promoter
    837..1490    +  CDS            HIS3: HIS7_YEAST - Experimental evidence at protein level: Swiss-Prot protein existence level 1. From Saccharomyces cerevisiae (strain ATCC 204508 / S288c) (Baker's yeast).
   1497..1694    +  terminator     TEF terminator: Ashbya gossypii TEF terminator
   1799..1817    -  promoter       T7 promoter: promoter for bacteriophage T7 RNA polymerase
   1839..1892    -  CDS            lacI (fragment): lac repressor; lacI; The lac repressor binds to the lac operator to inhibit transcription in E. coli. This inhibition can be relieved by adding lactose or isopropyl-β-D-thiogalactopyranoside (IPTG).
   2075..2663    -  rep_origin     ori: high-copy-number ColE1/pMB1/pBR322/pUC origin of replication
   2834..3694    -  CDS            AmpR: β-lactamase; bla; confers resistance to ampicillin, carbenicillin, and related antibiotics
   3695..3799    -  promoter       AmpR promoter: bla
   3894..3929    +  CDS            rop (fragment): Rop protein, which maintains plasmids at low copy number; rop
   4031..4082    +  misc_feature   bom (fragment): basis of mobility region from pBR322
   4145..4163    +  promoter       SP6 promoter: promoter for bacteriophage SP6 RNA polymerase
