[The description below was written by a language model from this plasmid's Addgene catalogue record and pLannotate feature annotations shown in this document.]
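Description:
pFA6a-3HA-His3MX6 is a yeast genomic-targeting template plasmid built on the pFA6a backbone, one of a set of modules designed for PCR-based gene deletion and modification in Saccharomyces cerevisiae. It carries no yeast origin of replication or centromere in the annotated features, consistent with its role as a PCR template rather than a plasmid maintained in yeast. In E. coli it is propagated through a high-copy ColE1/pUC-type origin and selected with ampicillin via the β-lactamase gene and its native promoter. Short fragments of lacI, rop and the pBR322 bom region are backbone remnants, and SP6 and T7 promoters flank the module.

The payload is a compact cassette of two parts. First comes a 3xHA coding segment (three tandem haemagglutinin epitopes) followed directly by the S. cerevisiae ADH1 terminator, so that when the module is integrated in frame at the 3' end of a chromosomal open reading frame, the target protein gains a C-terminal triple-HA tag and its transcript is properly terminated. Downstream lies the His3MX6 marker: a HIS3-type coding sequence driven by the Ashbya gossypii TEF promoter and closed by the A. gossypii TEF terminator. The catalogue lists this gene as originating from S. kluyveri, whereas the automated annotation matched it by homology to an S. cerevisiae protein. A heterologous marker reduces recombination with the native his3 locus while still complementing histidine auxotrophy. In typical use, the cassette is amplified with primers bearing homology to the target locus, and transformants are selected for histidine prototrophy, giving endogenously expressed HA-tagged proteins for immunodetection or immunoprecipitation.
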