Addgene plasmid #41600: pFA6a-3HA-His3MX6
Depositing lab: John Pringle. Depositing organization: University of North Carolina at Chapel Hill. Publication: Additional modules for versatile and economical PCR-based gene deletion and modification in Saccharomyces cerevisiae. Longtine MS, McKenzie A 3rd, Demarini DJ, Shah NG, Wach A, Brachat A, Philippsen P, Pringle JR. Yeast. 1998 Jul;14(10):953-61. 10.1002/(SICI)1097-0061(199807)14:10<953::AID-YEA293>3.0.CO;2-U PubMed 9717241.
Backbone
  Vector backbone: pFA6a
  Backbone size w/o insert (bp): 2300
  Vector type: Yeast genomic targeting
  Selectable markers: HIS3
Growth in bacteria
  Bacterial resistance: Ampicillin, 100 μg/mL
  Growth temperature: 37°C
  Growth strain: DH5alpha
  Copy number: Unknown
Gene/Insert
  Gene/Insert name: His3 (alt names: k-HIS3; SKHIS3)
  Species: S. kluyveri
  Insert size (bp): 1742
  Tag / fusion protein: 3xHA (N terminal on insert); yeast ADH1 terminator (N terminal on insert); A. gossypii translation elongation factor 1a gene promoter (N terminal on insert); A. gossypii translation elongation factor 1a gene terminator (C terminal on insert)
Terms and licenses: Academic/Nonprofit Terms; Industry Terms: Not Available to Industry
How to cite: pFA6a-3HA-His3MX6 was a gift from John Pringle (Addgene plasmid # 41600 ; http://n2t.net/addgene:41600 ; RRID:Addgene_41600)
