>Addgene plasmid #41600 | pFA6a-3HA-His3MX6 | addgene partial sequence | sequence record 56406 | Sp6 5'-ATTTAGGTGACACTATAG-3'
TCGTACGCTGCAGGTCGACGGATCCCCGGGTTAATTAACATCTTTTACCCATACGATGTTCCTGACTATG
CGGGCTATCCCTATGACGTCCCGGACTATGCAGGATCCTATCCATATGACGTTCCAGATTACGCTGCTCA
GTGCTGAGGCGCGCCACTTCTAAATAAGCGAATTTCTTATGATTTATGATTTTTATTATTAAATAAGTTA
TAAAAAAAATAAGTGTATACAAATTTTAAAGTGACTCTTAGGTTTTAAAACGAAAATTCTTATTCTTGAG
TAACTCTTTCCTGTAGGTCAGGTTGCTTTCTCAGGTATAGTATGAGGTCGCTCTTATTGACCACACCTCT
ACCGGCAGATCCGCTAGGGATAACAGGGTAATATAGATCTGTTTAGCTTGCCTCGTCCCCGCCGGGTCAC
CCGGCCAGCGACATGGAGGCCCAGAATACCCTCCTTGACAGTCTTGACGTGCGCAGCTCAGGGGCATGAT
GTGACTGTCGCCCGTACATTTAGCCCATACATCCCCATGTATAATCATTTGCATCCATACATTTTGATGG
CCGCACGGCGCGAAGCAAAAATTACGGCTCCTCGCTGCAGACCTGCGAGCAGGGAAACGCTCCCCTCACA
GACGCGTTGAATTGTCCCCACGCCGCGCCCCTGTAGAGAAATATAAAAGGTTAGGATTTGCCACTGAGGT
TCTTCTTTCATATACTTCCTTTTAAAATCTTGCTAGGATACAGTTCTCACATCACATCCGAACATAAACA
ACCATGGCAGAACCAGCCCAAAAAAAGCAAAAACAAACTGTTCAGGAGCGCAAGGCGTTTATCTCCCGTA
TCACTAATGAAACTAAAATTCAAATCGCTATTTCGCTGAATGGTGGTTATATTCAAATAAAAGATTCGAT
TCTTCCTGCAAAGAAGGATGACGATGTA
