>Addgene plasmid #41600 | pFA6a-3HA-His3MX6 | addgene partial sequence | sequence record 56413 | T7 5'-TAATACGACTCACTATAGGG-3'
CACTAGTGGATCTGATATCATCGATGAATTCGAGCTCGTTTAAACTGGATGGCGGCGTTAGTATCGAATC
GACAGCAGTATAGCGACCAGCATTCACATACGATTGACGCATGATATTACTTTCTGCGCACTTAACTTCG
CATCTGGGCAGATGATGTCGAGGCGAAAAAAAATATAAATCACGCTAACATTTGATTAAAATAGAACAAC
TACAATATAAAAAAACTATACAAATGACAAGTTCTTGAAAACAAGAATCTTTTTATTGTCAGTACTTCAC
ATCAAAACACCTTTGGTTGAGGGAACGTCATTGGTGCCATTGCTAGAAATAGCTTCTCTTATGGCAACAG
CCAAAGCCTTGAACGCACTCTCACTTCTGTGGTGATCGTTGAAACCTCTCAGACAATCAACATGCAAAGT
AATTCTGGCCGCCTCCGCGAAACTTTCCAAAAAGTGTGGAATCATTTCAGTGGATAAATCACCAATCATC
TCTCTCTTCAATCCAAGGTCGATTACAGCAAATGGTCTACTAGATAAATCGACTACGGCACGTGATAGCG
CCTCATCCAATGGTGCGAACCCAGTACCGAATCTTTTTACACCACGGACAGCACCCATTGCTTCTTTGAA
CGCTTGCCCTAATGCGATACCGCAATCTTCGGTAGTATGGTGATCGTCAATGTGCAGGTCACCAATACAT
TCAACAATAAGAGACCAACCAGAGTGTTTTGCCAACGCATGGATCATATGATCCAAAAAGCCAACACCTG
TGTGAATATCGATGACCTGTGACTGAGTAGCTTGGGAAGCTACATCGTCATCCTTCTTTGCAGGAAGAAT
CGAATCTTTTATTTGAATATAACCACCATTCAGCGAAATAGCGATTTGAATTTTAGTTTCATTAGTGATA
CGGGAGATAAACGCCTTGCGCTCCTGAACAGTTTGTTTTTGCTTTTTTTGGGCTGGTTCTGCCATGGTTG
TTT
